>Addgene plasmid #134660 | pVDM1001 | addgene full sequence | sequence record 291783 | Addgene NGS Result
CTGCAGCCCGGGGGATCCACTAGTTCTAGAGCGGCCGCCACCGCGGTGGGATCCTCTAGAGTCTAGGGAC
CTCTTTAGCTCCTTGGAAGCTGTCAGTAGTAGGGACGCTTTATTCTTCCCAAAAATTGTTCAATATTTAT
CAATAAATCAGTAGTTTTAAAAGTAAGCACCTGTTATTGCAATAAAATTAGCCTAATTGAGAGAAGTTTC
TATAGAATTTTTCATATACTTAACGAGTGCTTTCACCTTTGAATATAGTCCTTCCCACTTATCATCACAC
TCTCCCCGATAGCCTTTTCTAGCTATATCCAGTAAAGTTACATGCTCTTTAGGTAAAAGAGGTATAGCCC
ATTCTGCAGCGACATCTTTCGAGGTAATTTCACCAGTAGTCACTGTTTGCCACATTCGAGCTAGGGTTAA
AATTACATTACGCTCATCACCTTTTATCCCCTCAATTAGTTCTGGCAAAGAATCCTTAATTGCTCTTCGA
ATATCTGTCAAAGGTACGGAGACAAGTATACTTGAAGAATCAGGACCAAATAGAGAAATACTATTCTTTC
TTGCTTGTGCTAAAACAATAGCCAAATCAGGATCATAGCTTGGTTCCTGAATTTGTCCATTCTCAAATTC
ACCCCTGAGCCACTCACCGTATATAAATTCTCTTTTTGGAGGATATTGCCAAGGGACAACTTCACTCCTA
TTTATAACCGTAACTTCAAGTGGTCTAACAGAATCCGTATTTCCAATCTTTCCTGATATAGTCATTAGTC
TTTCTGTTAGTTTTTTTCGAGTTAATTGAGGTAAACTATGATTCACGACGACTAGAACATCTACATCGCT
GTTAATGCGTAAACCACCATTTACTGCTGAACCAAATAGATATACTCCAACTATTGAACTTCCAAATAAA
TCTTTTACGATTTTTAATGTTTGAATCGCTTGATTTGGTATTTTTCCGTTAATCAAATTGCTCATGATTT
CACCTCGTTGATTATGTTCATATAAAGTTTATATTGATACTCAATTTACTTACCCTAGATTGGACATATA
CTTAAATTACTGTTCAATAAAGCTGACCGTTAGCGTTTAAGTACATCCTTTCACAATTTGTCTACAGATT
AATAATTATTCTTTATTATACAGATCGATCCTCTAGAGTAAAAGGATCTAGGTGAAGATCCTTTTTGATA
ATCTCATGACCAAAATCCCTTAACGTGAGTTTTCGTTCCACTGAGCGTCAGACCCCGTAGAAAAGATCAA
AGGATCTTCTTGAGATCCTTTTTTTCTGCGCGTAATCTGCTGCTTCGAAACAAAACCCACTTTTTCACTC
GTTAAAAAGTTTTGAGAATATTTTATATTTTTGTTCATGTAATCACTCCTTCTTAATTACAAATTTTTAG
CATCTAATTTAACTTCAATTCCTATTATACAAAATTTTAAGATACTGCACTATCAACACACTCTTAAGTT
TGCTTCTAAGTCTTATTTCCATAACTTCTTTTACGTTTCCGCCATTCTTTGCTGTTTCGATTTTTATGAT
ATGGTGCAAGTCAGCACGAACACGAACCGTCTTATCTCCCATTATATCTTTTTTTGCACTGATTGGTGTA
TCATTTCGTTTTTCTTTTTGTGACTCTAGAGGATCCTGATAAATATGAACATGATGAGTGATCGTTAAAT
TTATACTGCAATCGGATGCGATTATTGAATAAAAGATATGAGAGATTTATCTAATTTCTTTTTTCTTGTA
AAAAAAGAAAGTTCTTAAAGGTTTTATAGTTTTGGTCGTAGAGCACACGGTTTAACGACTTAATTACGAA
GTAAATAAGTCTAGTGTGTTAGACTTTATGAAATCTATATACGTTTATATATATTTATTATCCGATTTTT
TATTAAAACGTCTCAAAATCGTTTCTGAGACGTTTTAGCGTTTATTTCGTTTAGTTATCGGCATAATCGT
TAAAACAGGCGTTATCGTAGCGTAAAAGCCCTTGAGCGTAGCGTGGCTTTGCAGCGAAGATGTTGTCTGT
TAGATTATGAAAGCCGATGACTGAATGAAATAATAAGCGCAGCGCCCTTCTATTTCGGTTGGAGGAGGCT
CAAGGGAGTATGAGGGAATGAAATTCCCTCATGGGTTTGATTTTAAAAATTGCTTGCAATTTTGCCGAGC
GGTAGCGCTGGAAAATTTTTGAAAAAAATTTGGAATTTGGAAAAAAATGGGGGGAAAGGAAGCGAATTTT
GCTTCCGTACTACGACCCCCCATTAAGTGCCGAGTGCCAATTTTTGTGCCAAAAACGCTCTATCCCAACT
GGCTCAAGGGTTTAAGGGGTTTTTCAATCGCCAACGAATCGCCAACGTTTTCGCCAACGTTTTTTATAAA
TCTATATTTAAGTAGCTTTATTGTTGTTTTTATGATTACAAAGTGATACACTAACTTTATAAAATTATTT
GATTGGAGTTTTTTAAATGGTGATTTCAGAATCGAAAAAAAGAGTTATGATTTCTCTGACAAAAGAGCAA
GATAAAAAATTAACAGATATGGCGAAACAAAAAGGTTTTTCAAAATCTGCGGTTGCGGCGTTAGCTATAG
AAGAATATGCAAGAAAGGAATCAGAACAAAAAAAATAAGCGAAAGCTCGCGTTTTTAGAAGGATACGAGT
TTTCGCTACTTGTTTTTGATAAGGTAATTATATCATGGCTATTAAAAATACTAAAGCTAGAAATTTTGGA
TTTTTATTATATCCTGACTCAATTCCTAATGATTGGAAAGAAAAATTAGAGAGTTTGGGCGTATCTATGG
CTGTCAGTCCTTTACACGATATGGACGAAAAAAAAGATAAAGATACATGGAATAATAGTAATATTATACA
AAATGGAAAGCACTATAAAAAACCACACTATCACGTTATATATATTGCACGAAATCCTGTAACAATAGAA
AGCGTTAGGAACAAGATTAAGCGAAAATTGGGGAATAGTTCAGTTGCTCATGTTGAGATACTTGATTATA
TCAAAGGTTCATATGAATATTTGACTCATGAATCAAAGGACGCTATTGCTAAGAATAAACATATATACGA
CAAAAAAGATATTTTGAACATTAATGATTTTGATATTGACCGCTATATAACACTTGATGAAAGCCAAAAA
AGAGAATTGAAGAATTTACTTTTAGATATAGTGGATGACTATAATTTGGTAAATACAAAAGATTTAATGG
CTTTTATTCGCCTTAGGGGAGCGGAGTTTGGAATTTTAAATACGAATGATGTAAAAGATATTGTTTCAAC
AAACTCTAGCGCCTTTAGATTATGGTTTGAGGGCAATTATCAGTGTGGATATAGAGCAAGTTATGCAAAG
GTTCTTGATGCTGAAACGGGGGAAATAAAATGACAAACAAAGAAAAAGAGTTATTTGCTGAAAATGAGGA
ATTAAAAAAAGAAATTAAGGACTTAAAAGAGCGTATTGAAAGATACAGAGAAATGGAAGTTGAATTAAGT
ACAACAATAGATTTATTGAGAGGAGGGATTATTGAATAAATAAAAGCCCCCTGACGAAAGTCGAAGGGGG
TTTTTATTTTGGTTTGATGTTGCGATTAATAGCAATACAATTGCAATAAACAAAATGATCTTCCTTCAGG
TTATGACCATCTGTGCCAGTTCGTAATGTCTGGTCAACTTTCCGACTCTGAGAAACTTCTGGAATCGCTA
GAGAATTTCTGGAATGGGATTCAGGAGTGGACAGAACGACACGGATATATAGTGGATGTGTCAAAACGCA
TACCATTTTGAACGATGACCTCTAATAATTGTTAATCATGTTGGTTACGTATTTATTAACTTCTCCTAGT
ATTAGTAATTATCATGGCTGTCATGGCGCATTAACGGAATAAAGGGTGTGCTTAAATCGGGCCATTTTGC
GTAATAAGAAAAAGGATTAATTATGAGCGAATTGAATTAATAATAAGGTAATAGATTTACATTAGAAAAT
GAAAGGGGATTTTATGCGTGAGAATGTTACAGTCTATCCCCTGGCGAAAGGGGGATGTGCTGCAAGGCGA
TTAAGTTGGGTAACGCCAGGGTTTTCCCAGTCACGACGTTGTAAAACGACGGCCAGTGAGCGCGCGTAAT
ACGACTCACTATAGGGCGAATTGGGTACCGGGCCCCCCCTCGAGAAGCTCGCGTTATCGGTCCTTTAATT
GGTGGACAAATTTACATTAGTCTCGGACATTCTGCTCCCGCCCTTATGGGATTTATCTTCCTTATAACTC
AACAAGTCTCAGTGTGCTGAAGTTTTGGGACCATTCAAAACAGCATAGCTCTAAAACGAGACCTTTGAGC
TTCCGAGACTGGTCTCAGTTTTGGGACCATTCAAAACAGCATAGCTCTAAAACCTCGTAGACTATTTTTG
TCTAAAAAATTTCGTAATCGCACTATTTGTCTCAGCTAGACTTCAGTCTTGAAAAGCCCCTGTATTACTG
CATTTATTAAGAGTATTATACCATATTTTTAGTTATTAAGAAATATCTCGCTTTGATTGTTCTATCGAAA
GCGAAATCAAACGAATAATTTATAAATAAAAAAACCACCTCTAAAAGGTGATTTTTATTTATAAATTACA
ATTTTTCAGCAATATCAGTAATTGCTTTATCAACTGCTGCTTTTTGGCTATCAATCAAAGCAACACGTGC
TGTAATTTGTTTAATTGCCATTTCAATTGAACGTTTCAAGCCTTGGTTTTCTAATTTTGGTTCAAAGAAA
GCTTGAGCTCTCTAGAACTAGTGGTACCGCATGCCTGCAGTACCCATGGTGAGTGGAATTC
Features (pLannotate 1.2.2; 13 found; start..end, strand, type, name):
    196..975     -  CDS            ant1: S9AD_STAAN - Also known as spc1. Experimental evidence at protein level: Swiss-Prot protein existence level 1. Mediates bacterial resistance to the antibiotic spectinomycin but not streptomycin. From Staphylococcus aureus (strain N315).
   1270..1315    +  rep_origin     ori (fragment): high-copy-number ColE1/pMB1/pBR322/pUC origin of replication
   2713..3333    +  CDS            repB: REPB_STRAG - Experimental evidence at protein level: Swiss-Prot protein existence level 1. Is essential for plasmid replication. Nicks the positive strand at the plus origin of replication. From Streptococcus agalactiae.
   3500..3521    +  misc_feature   HA-R (fragment): right homology arm from intron 1 of the mouse Rosa26 gene (Soriano, 1999)
   3618..3788    +  CDS            knt (fragment): KANU_BACSP - Also known as kan. Experimental evidence at protein level: Swiss-Prot protein existence level 1. Inactivates the antibiotic kanamycin by catalyzing the transfer of a nucleotidyl group from nucleoside triphosphates such as ATP to the 4'-hydroxyl group of the aminoglycoside. From Bacillus sp.
   4031..4119    -  CDS            lacZα (fragment): LacZα fragment of β-galactosidase; lacZ fragment
   4127..4145    +  promoter       T7 promoter: promoter for bacteriophage T7 RNA polymerase
   4154..4174    -  misc_feature   MCS (fragment): pBluescript multiple cloning site
   4292..4327    -  repeat_region  DR: direct repeat for the Streptococcus pyogenes CRISPR/Cas system
   4358..4393    -  repeat_region  DR: direct repeat for the Streptococcus pyogenes CRISPR/Cas system
   4394..4525    -  misc_feature   crRNA leader: crRNA leader sequence for the Streptococcus pyogenes CRISPR/Cas system
   4619..4765    -  CDS            pepN (fragment): AMPN_LACLC - Also known as lap. Experimental evidence at protein level: Swiss-Prot protein existence level 1. Aminopeptidase with broad substrate specificity to several peptides. It has more affinity for oligopeptides than for dipeptides. It plays an essential role in the metabolism, it may be involved in nitrogen supply or protein turnover (By similarity). From Lactococcus lactis subsp. cremoris (Streptococcus cremoris).
   4816..49      -  misc_feature   MCS (fragment) (across the origin): pBluescript multiple cloning site
