[The description below was written by a language model from this plasmid's Addgene catalogue record and pLannotate feature annotations shown in this document.]
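Description:
pVDM1001 is a bacterial plasmid built on the pWS3 backbone and described as a CRISPR delivery and repair-template delivery vector, developed for CRISPR-Cas9-mediated genome editing in vancomycin-resistant Enterococcus faecium. The total size is about 4.8 kb, of which roughly 650 bp is the insert, a CRISPR guide RNA array cloned between XhoI and EcoRI sites that both remain intact. Selection is by spectinomycin, conferred by a Staphylococcus aureus-type spectinomycin adenylyltransferase gene (ant1/spc). Replication appears to depend on a Gram-positive rolling-circle type system, since the annotation finds a repB-like replication initiator. Only a very short fragment resembling a ColE1/pUC origin is detected, so that is unlikely to be a functional origin. The plasmid is propagated in the specialised Escherichia coli strain EC1000, and the depositor notes that a particular host strain may be required. Copy number is not recorded.

The payload is a minimal Streptococcus pyogenes-type CRISPR array: a crRNA leader followed by two direct repeats separated by a short gap, which is the position a spacer occupies. A user-chosen spacer placed there would be transcribed and processed into a crRNA that directs Cas9 to a chromosomal target. No Cas9 or tracrRNA is annotated on this plasmid, so those components are presumably supplied separately. Remnants of a pBluescript-style multiple cloning site, a lacZα fragment and a T7 promoter lie beside the array, and this region may be where the homologous repair template is cloned, though the record does not say so. Short hits to knt, pepN and a mouse Rosa26 homology arm are fragmentary matches, most likely backbone remnants or spurious annotations rather than functional parts.
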