Addgene plasmid #134660: pVDM1001
Purpose: CRISPR delivery and repair template delivery vector
Depositing lab: Willem van Schaik. Depositing organization: University Medical Centre Utrecht. Publication: CRISPR-Cas9-mediated genome editing in vancomycin-resistant Enterococcus faecium. de Maat V, Stege PB, Dedden M, Hamer M, van Pijkeren JP, Willems RJL, van Schaik W. FEMS Microbiol Lett. 2019 Nov 1;366(22). pii: 5697197. doi: 10.1093/femsle/fnz256. PubMed 31905238.
Backbone
  Vector backbone: pWS3
  Backbone manufacturer: Willem van Schaik
  Backbone size w/o insert (bp): 4172
  Total vector size (bp): 4822
  Vector type: Bacterial Expression
Growth in bacteria
  Bacterial resistance: Spectinomycin, 50 μg/mL
  Growth temperature: 37°C
  Growth strain: Escherichia coli EC1000
  Copy number: Unknown
Gene/Insert
  Gene/Insert name: CRISPR guide RNA array
  Insert size (bp): 650
  Cloning method: Restriction Enzyme; 5′ cloning site XhoI (not destroyed); 3′ cloning site EcoRI (not destroyed)
  Sequencing primers: 5′ AAAACTCGAGCCACTCACCATGGGTACTGCAG; 3′ AAAAGAATTCAACGTTGGCGATTCGTTGGCGATTGA
Terms and licenses: Academic/Nonprofit Terms; Industry Terms: Not Available to Industry
Depositor comments: Please note that this plasmid may require a unique bacterial strain, so make sure to confirm that you can also obtain the appropriate growth strain. Please contact us or contact our distributors if you have any questions.
How to cite: pVDM1001 was a gift from Willem van Schaik (Addgene plasmid # 134660 ; http://n2t.net/addgene:134660 ; RRID:Addgene_134660)
